Addgene plasmid #119957: 6BYB (L3MBTL1)
Purpose: Bacterial expression for structure determination
Depositing lab: Cheryl Arrowsmith. Depositing organization: University of Toronto.
Backbone
  Vector backbone: pET28-MHL
  Backbone manufacturer: SGC (Addgene Plasmid #26096)
  Vector type: Bacterial Expression
Growth in bacteria
  Bacterial resistance: Kanamycin, 50 μg/mL
  Growth temperature: 37°C
  Growth strain: DH5alpha
  Copy number: Low Copy
Gene/Insert
  Gene/Insert name: L3MBTL1 (alt names: PDB ID: 6BYB; BC039820)
  Species: H. sapiens (human)
  Insert size (bp): 969
  Entrez Gene: L3MBTL1 (a.k.a. H-L(3)MBT, L3MBTL, ZC2HC3, dJ138B7.3)
  Promoter: T7
  Tag / fusion protein: 6xHis-TEV (N terminal on backbone)
  Cloning method: Ligation Independent Cloning
  Sequencing primers: 5′ T7; 3′ T7-term
Terms and licenses: Academic/Nonprofit Terms; Industry Terms: Not Available to Industry
Depositor comments: N-Tag:MHHHHHHSSGRENLYFQG. L3MBTL1:APC053-A03:C30586. SGC link: http://www.thesgc.org/structures/6BYB/
How to cite: 6BYB (L3MBTL1) was a gift from Cheryl Arrowsmith (Addgene plasmid # 119957 ; http://n2t.net/addgene:119957 ; RRID:Addgene_119957)
