[The description below was written by a language model from this plasmid's Addgene catalogue record and pLannotate feature annotations shown in this document.]
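Description:
6BYB (L3MBTL1) is a bacterial expression plasmid built on the pET28-MHL backbone, made to produce a fragment of the human L3MBTL1 protein for structure determination; its name matches the PDB entry listed among the insert's alternative names. The 6,275 nt plasmid carries a ColE1/pBR322-type origin together with the bom region and the rop gene, which keeps copy number low, consistent with the catalogue's low-copy designation. Selection is by kanamycin through an aminoglycoside phosphotransferase (KanR) gene. An f1 origin is also present, along with short nonfunctional remnants of a tetracycline resistance gene inherited from the pBR322-derived backbone.

The 969 bp insert, introduced by ligation-independent cloning, encodes only part of L3MBTL1, a Polycomb group protein that reads mono- and dimethylated lysines on histones H1b and H4 and contributes to chromatin compaction and transcriptional repression. The record does not state which residues or domains are covered. Expression is driven by a T7 promoter followed by a lac operator and the strong T7 gene 10 ribosome binding site, and ends at a T7 terminator. The plasmid-borne lacI gene supplies the repressor, so transcription is held off until induction with IPTG in a host that provides T7 RNA polymerase. The protein is fused at its N terminus to a backbone-encoded 6xHis tag followed by a TEV protease site, allowing metal-affinity purification and subsequent tag removal. The annotation also flags a short His-tag-like fragment and a T7 gene 10B-derived fragment downstream of the insert; these appear to be backbone sequence, and the record does not indicate that they form part of the expressed protein.
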