Features (pLannotate 1.2.2; 20 found; start..end, strand, type, name):
     12..34      +  RBS            RBS: efficient ribosome binding site from bacteriophage T7 gene 10 (Olins and Rangwala, 1989)
     42..60      +  CDS            capTEV™ (fragment): composite tag for in vivo biotinylation, TEV protease cleavage, and 6xHis tagging
     95..1063    +  CDS            L3MBTL1 (fragment): LMBL1_HUMAN - Also known as KIAA0681, L3MBT, L3MBTL. Experimental evidence at protein level: Swiss-Prot protein existence level 1. Polycomb group (PcG) protein that specifically recognizes and binds mono- and dimethyllysine residues on target proteins, therey acting as a 'reader' of a network of post-translational modifications. PcG proteins maintain the transcriptionally repressive state of genes: acts as a chromatin compaction factor by recognizing and binding mono- and dimethylated histone H1b/H1-4 at 'Lys-26' (H1bK26me1 and H1bK26me2) and histone H4 at 'Lys-20' (H4K20me1 and H4K20me2), lea
   1093..1110    +  CDS            9xHis (fragment): 9xHis affinity tag
   1120..1169    +  CDS            SET1 (fragment): solubility-enhancement tag derived from T7 phage gene 10B
   1177..1224    +  terminator     T7 terminator: transcription terminator for bacteriophage T7 RNA polymerase
   1261..1689    +  rep_origin     f1 ori (sequence partly withheld): f1 bacteriophage origin of replication; arrow indicates direction of (+) strand synthesis
   1742..1799    +  promoter       AmpR promoter (fragment): bla
   1808..2623    -  CDS            KanR: aminoglycoside phosphotransferase; aph(3')-Ia; confers resistance to kanamycin in bacteria or G418 (Geneticin®) in eukaryotes
   2745..3333    +  rep_origin     ori: high-copy-number ColE1/pMB1/pBR322/pUC origin of replication
   3519..3658    -  misc_feature   bom: basis of mobility region from pBR322
   3760..3951    -  CDS            rop: Rop protein, which maintains plasmids at low copy number; rop
   3968..4348    +  CDS            YPB1_ECOLX: Protein predicted: Swiss-Prot protein existence level 4. From Escherichia coli.
   4420..4711    -  CDS            TcR (fragment): tetracycline efflux protein; tet; confers resistance to tetracycline
   4726..4747    -  protein_bind   CAP binding site: CAP binding activates transcription in the presence of cAMP. E. coli catabolite activator protein
   4760..5842    -  CDS            lacI: lac repressor; lacI; The lac repressor binds to the lac operator to inhibit transcription in E. coli. This inhibition can be relieved by adding lactose or isopropyl-β-D-thiogalactopyranoside (IPTG).
   5843..5920    -  promoter       lacI promoter: lacI
   5928..6207    -  CDS            TcR (fragment): tetracycline efflux protein; tet; confers resistance to tetracycline
   6229..6247    +  promoter       T7 promoter: promoter for bacteriophage T7 RNA polymerase
   6248..6272    +  protein_bind   lac operator: The lac repressor binds to the lac operator to inhibit transcription in E. coli. This inhibition can be relieved by adding lactose or isopropyl-β-D-thiogalactopyranoside (IPTG). lac repressor encoded by lacI
>Addgene plasmid #119957 | 6BYB (L3MBTL1) | addgene full sequence | sequence record 232627 | Addgene NGS Result
CTAGAAATAATTTTGTTTAACTTTAAGAAGGAGATATACCATGCATCATCATCATCATCACAGCAGCGGC
AGAGAAAACTTGTATTTCCAGGGCGGTGAGAAGAAGGAATGCTGGTCGTGGGAGTCCTACCTAGAGGAGC
AGAAGGCCATTACTGCTCCAGTCAGCCTCTTCCAGGACTCCCAGGCAGTCACTCACAACAAGAATGGCTT
CAAACTGGGCATGAAGTTGGAAGGCATTGACCCTCAACACCCGTCCATGTACTTCATCCTCACCGTGGCT
GAGGTATGTGGCTATCGCCTACGCCTGCACTTTGATGGGTATTCTGAGTGCCATGACTTCTGGGTCAATG
CCAACTCCCCTGACATTCACCCTGCTGGCTGGTTCGAGAAGACGGGCCACAAGCTGCAGCCTCCCAAAGG
TTACAAGGAGGAGGAGTTCAGCTGGAGCCAGTACCTGCGCAGCACAAGAGCTCAGGCTGCCCCCAAGCAC
CTGTTTGTGAGCCAGAGCCACAGTCCCCCACCCCTGGGCTTCCAGGTGGGCATGAAGCTGGAGGCTGTTG
ACCGCATGAACCCGTCCCTTGTCTGCGTGGCCAGTGTGACCGATGTGGTGGACAGCCGCTTCCTGGTGCA
CTTTGACAACTGGGATGATACTTATGACTACTGGTGTGATCCCAGCAGCCCCTACATCCACCCAGTGGGC
TGGTGCCAGAAGCAAGGAAAGCCCCTCACCCCTCCACAAGACTACCCAGACCCTGATAACTTCTGTTGGG
AGAAATATCTGGAAGAAACTGGGGCCTCTGCTGTCCCCACCTGGGCCTTCAAGGTGCGACCCCCTCACAG
CTTCCTGGTCAATATGAAGCTGGAGGCTGTGGACCGCAGGAACCCAGCCCTGATTCGCGTGGCCAGCGTG
GAGGATGTGGAGGACCATCGGATAAAGATCCACTTTGATGGCTGGAGTCATGGCTATGATTTCTGGATCG
ACGCTGACCACCCAGACATCCACCCTGCCGGCTGGTGCTCCAAGACAGGACATCCCCTGCAGCCTCCTCT
CGGACCCAGAGAGTGATGACGAAGCTTGCGGCCGCACTCGAGCACCACCACCACCACCACTGAGATCCGG
CTGCTAACAAAGCCCGAAAGGAAGCTGAGTTGGCTGCTGCCACCGCTGAGCAATAACTAGCATAACCCCT
TGGGGCCTCTAAACGGGTCTTGAGGGGTTTTTTGCTGAAAGGAGGAACTATATCCGGATTGGCGAATGGG
[124 nt withheld, positions 1261-1384]
C
[91 nt withheld, positions 1386-1476]
A
[49 nt withheld, positions 1478-1526]
CCTTTGACGTTGGAGTCCACGTTCTTT
[37 nt withheld, positions 1554-1590]
ACCCTATCTCGGTCTATTCTTTTGATTTATAAGGGATTTTGCCGATTTCGGCCTATTGGTTAAAAAATGA
GCTGATTTAACAAAAATTTAACGCGAATTTTAACAAAATATTAACGCTTACAATTTAGGTGGCACTTTTC
GGGGAAATGTGCGCGGAACCCCTATTTGTTTATTTTTCTAAATACATTCAAATATGTATCCGCTCATGAA
TTAATTCTTAGAAAAACTCATCGAGCATCAAATGAAACTGCAATTTATTCATATCAGGATTATCAATACC
ATATTTTTGAAAAAGCCGTTTCTGTAATGAAGGAGAAAACTCACCGAGGCAGTTCCATAGGATGGCAAGA
TCCTGGTATCGGTCTGCGATTCCGACTCGTCCAACATCAATACAACCTATTAATTTCCCCTCGTCAAAAA
TAAGGTTATCAAGTGAGAAATCACCATGAGTGACGACTGAATCCGGTGAGAATGGCAAAAGTTTATGCAT
TTCTTTCCAGACTTGTTCAACAGGCCAGCCATTACGCTCGTCATCAAAATCACTCGCATCAACCAAACCG
TTATTCATTCGTGATTGCGCCTGAGCGAGACGAAATACGCGATCGCTGTTAAAAGGACAATTACAAACAG
GAATCGAATGCAACCGGCGCAGGAACACTGCCAGCGCATCAACAATATTTTCACCTGAATCAGGATATTC
TTCTAATACCTGGAATGCTGTTTTCCCGGGGATCGCAGTGGTGAGTAACCATGCATCATCAGGAGTACGG
ATAAAATGCTTGATGGTCGGAAGAGGCATAAATTCCGTCAGCCAGTTTAGTCTGACCATCTCATCTGTAA
CATCATTGGCAACGCTACCTTTGCCATGTTTCAGAAACAACTCTGGCGCATCGGGCTTCCCATACAATCG
ATAGATTGTCGCACCTGATTGCCCGACATTATCGCGAGCCCATTTATACCCATATAAATCAGCATCCATG
TTGGAATTTAATCGCGGCCTAGAGCAAGACGTTTCCCGTTGAATATGGCTCATAACACCCCTTGTATTAC
TGTTTATGTAAGCAGACAGTTTTATTGTTCATGACCAAAATCCCTTAACGTGAGTTTTCGTTCCACTGAG
CGTCAGACCCCGTAGAAAAGATCAAAGGATCTTCTTGAGATCCTTTTTTTCTGCGCGTAATCTGCTGCTT
GCAAACAAAAAAACCACCGCTACCAGCGGTGGTTTGTTTGCCGGATCAAGAGCTACCAACTCTTTTTCCG
AAGGTAACTGGCTTCAGCAGAGCGCAGATACCAAATACTGTCCTTCTAGTGTAGCCGTAGTTAGGCCACC
ACTTCAAGAACTCTGTAGCACCGCCTACATACCTCGCTCTGCTAATCCTGTTACCAGTGGCTGCTGCCAG
TGGCGATAAGTCGTGTCTTACCGGGTTGGACTCAAGACGATAGTTACCGGATAAGGCGCAGCGGTCGGGC
TGAACGGGGGGTTCGTGCACACAGCCCAGCTTGGAGCGAACGACCTACACCGAACTGAGATACCTACAGC
GTGAGCTATGAGAAAGCGCCACGCTTCCCGAAGGGAGAAAGGCGGACAGGTATCCGGTAAGCGGCAGGGT
CGGAACAGGAGAGCGCACGAGGGAGCTTCCAGGGGGAAACGCCTGGTATCTTTATAGTCCTGTCGGGTTT
CGCCACCTCTGACTTGAGCGTCGATTTTTGTGATGCTCGTCAGGGGGGCGGAGCCTATGGAAAAACGCCA
GCAACGCGGCCTTTTTACGGTTCCTGGCCTTTTGCTGGCCTTTTGCTCACATGTTCTTTCCTGCGTTATC
CCCTGATTCTGTGGATAACCGTATTACCGCCTTTGAGTGAGCTGATACCGCTCGCCGCAGCCGAACGACC
GAGCGCAGCGAGTCAGTGAGCGAGGAAGCGGAAGAGCGCCTGATGCGGTATTTTCTCCTTACGCATCTGT
GCGGTATTTCACACCGCAATGGTGCACTCTCAGTACAATCTGCTCTGATGCCGCATAGTTAAGCCAGTAT
ACACTCCGCTATCGCTACGTGACTGGGTCATGGCTGCGCCCCGACACCCGCCAACACCCGCTGACGCGCC
CTGACGGGCTTGTCTGCTCCCGGCATCCGCTTACAGACAAGCTGTGACCGTCTCCGGGAGCTGCATGTGT
CAGAGGTTTTCACCGTCATCACCGAAACGCGCGAGGCAGCTGCGGTAAAGCTCATCAGCGTGGTCGTGAA
GCGATTCACAGATGTCTGCCTGTTCATCCGCGTCCAGCTCGTTGAGTTTCTCCAGAAGCGTTAATGTCTG
GCTTCTGATAAAGCGGGCCATGTTAAGGGCGGTTTTTTCCTGTTTGGTCACTGATGCCTCCGTGTAAGGG
GGATTTCTGTTCATGGGGGTAATGATACCGATGAAACGAGAGAGGATGCTCACGATACGGGTTACTGATG
ATGAACATGCCCGGTTACTGGAACGTTGTGAGGGTAAACAACTGGCGGTATGGATGCGGCGGGACCAGAG
AAAAATCACTCAGGGTCAATGCCAGCGCTTCGTTAATACAGATGTAGGTGTTCCACAGGGTAGCCAGCAG
CATCCTGCGATGCAGATCCGGAACATAATGGTGCAGGGCGCTGACTTCCGCGTTTCCAGACTTTACGAAA
CACGGAAACCGAAGACCATTCATGTTGTTGCTCAGGTCGCAGACGTTTTGCAGCAGCAGTCGCTTCACGT
TCGCTCGCGTATCGGTGATTCATTCTGCTAACCAGTAAGGCAACCCCGCCAGCCTAGCCGGGTCCTCAAC
GACAGGAGCACGATCATGCGCACCCGTGGGGCCGCCATGCCGGCGATAATGGCCTGCTTCTCGCCGAAAC
GTTTGGTGGCGGGACCAGTGACGAAGGCTTGAGCGAGGGCGTGCAAGATTCCGAATACCGCAAGCGACAG
GCCGATCATCGTCGCGCTCCAGCGAAAGCGGTCCTCGCCGAAAATGACCCAGAGCGCTGCCGGCACCTGT
CCTACGAGTTGCATGATAAAGAAGACAGTCATAAGTGCGGCGACGATAGTCATGCCCCGCGCCCACCGGA
AGGAGCTGACTGGGTTGAAGGCTCTCAAGGGCATCGGTCGAGATCCCGGTGCCTAATGAGTGAGCTAACT
TACATTAATTGCGTTGCGCTCACTGCCCGCTTTCCAGTCGGGAAACCTGTCGTGCCAGCTGCATTAATGA
ATCGGCCAACGCGCGGGGAGAGGCGGTTTGCGTATTGGGCGCCAGGGTGGTTTTTCTTTTCACCAGTGAG
ACGGGCAACAGCTGATTGCCCTTCACCGCCTGGCCCTGAGAGAGTTGCAGCAAGCGGTCCACGCTGGTTT
GCCCCAGCAGGCGAAAATCCTGTTTGATGGTGGTTAACGGCGGGATATAACATGAGCTGTCTTCGGTATC
GTCGTATCCCACTACCGAGATATCCGCACCAACGCGCAGCCCGGACTCGGTAATGGCGCGCATTGCGCCC
AGCGCCATCTGATCGTTGGCAACCAGCATCGCAGTGGGAACGATGCCCTCATTCAGCATTTGCATGGTTT
GTTGAAAACCGGACATGGCACTCCAGTCGCCTTCCCGTTCCGCTATCGGCTGAATTTGATTGCGAGTGAG
ATATTTATGCCAGCCAGCCAGACGCAGACGCGCCGAGACAGAACTTAATGGGCCCGCTAACAGCGCGATT
TGCTGGTGACCCAATGCGACCAGATGCTCCACGCCCAGTCGCGTACCGTCTTCATGGGAGAAAATAATAC
TGTTGATGGGTGTCTGGTCAGAGACATCAAGAAATAACGCCGGAACATTAGTGCAGGCAGCTTCCACAGC
AATGGCATCCTGGTCATCCAGCGGATAGTTAATGATCAGCCCACTGACGCGTTGCGCGAGAAGATTGTGC
ACCGCCGCTTTACAGGCTTCGACGCCGCTTCGTTCTACCATCGACACCACCACGCTGGCACCCAGTTGAT
CGGCGCGAGATTTAATCGCCGCGACAATTTGCGACGGCGCGTGCAGGGCCAGACTGGAGGTGGCAACGCC
AATCAGCAACGACTGTTTGCCCGCCAGTTGTTGTGCCACGCGGTTGGGAATGTAATTCAGCTCCGCCATC
GCCGCTTCCACTTTTTCCCGCGTTTTCGCAGAAACGTGGCTGGCCTGGTTCACCACGCGGGAAACGGTCT
GATAAGAGACACCGGCATACTCTGCGACATCGTATAACGTTACTGGTTTCACATTCACCACCCTGAATTG
ACTCTCTTCCGGGCGCTATCATGCCATACCGCGAAAGGTTTTGCGCCATTCGATGGTGTCCGGGATCTCG
ACGCTCTCCCTTATGCGACTCCTGCATTAGGAAGCAGCCCAGTAGTAGGTTGAGGCCGTTGAGCACCGCC
GCCGCAAGGAATGGTGCATGCAAGGAGATGGCGCCCAACAGTCCCCCGGCCACGGGGCCTGCCACCATAC
CCACGCCGAAACAAGCGCTCATGAGCCCGAAGTGGCGAGCCCGATCTTCCCCATCGGTGATGTCGGCGAT
ATAGGCGCCAGCAACCGCACCTGTGGCGCCGGTGATGCCGGCCACGATGCGTCCGGCGTAGAGGATCGAG
ATCTCGATCCCGCGAAATTAATACGACTCACTATAGGGGAATTGTGAGCGGATAACAATTCCCCT
