>Addgene plasmid #119957 | 6BYB (L3MBTL1) | depositor partial sequence | sequence record 227383 | Insert sequence
GGTGAGAAGAAGGAATGCTGGTCGTGGGAGTCCTACCTAGAGGAGCAGAAGGCCATTACTGCTCCAGTCA
GCCTCTTCCAGGACTCCCAGGCAGTCACTCACAACAAGAATGGCTTCAAACTGGGCATGAAGTTGGAAGG
CATTGACCCTCAACACCCGTCCATGTACTTCATCCTCACCGTGGCTGAGGTATGTGGCTATCGCCTACGC
CTGCACTTTGATGGGTATTCTGAGTGCCATGACTTCTGGGTCAATGCCAACTCCCCTGACATTCACCCTG
CTGGCTGGTTCGAGAAGACGGGCCACAAGCTGCAGCCTCCCAAAGGTTACAAGGAGGAGGAGTTCAGCTG
GAGCCAGTACCTGCGCAGCACAAGAGCTCAGGCTGCCCCCAAGCACCTGTTTGTGAGCCAGAGCCACAGT
CCCCCACCCCTGGGCTTCCAGGTGGGCATGAAGCTGGAGGCTGTTGACCGCATGAACCCGTCCCTTGTCT
GCGTGGCCAGTGTGACCGATGTGGTGGACAGCCGCTTCCTGGTGCACTTTGACAACTGGGATGATACTTA
TGACTACTGGTGTGATCCCAGCAGCCCCTACATCCACCCAGTGGGCTGGTGCCAGAAGCAAGGAAAGCCC
CTCACCCCTCCACAAGACTACCCAGACCCTGATAACTTCTGTTGGGAGAAATATCTGGAAGAAACTGGGG
CCTCTGCTGTCCCCACCTGGGCCTTCAAGGTGCGACCCCCTCACAGCTTCCTGGTCAATATGAAGCTGGA
GGCTGTGGACCGCAGGAACCCAGCCCTGATTCGCGTGGCCAGCGTGGAGGATGTGGAGGACCATCGGATA
AAGATCCACTTTGATGGCTGGAGTCATGGCTATGATTTCTGGATCGACGCTGACCACCCAGACATCCACC
CTGCCGGCTGGTGCTCCAAGACAGGACATCCCCTGCAGCCTCCTCTCGGACCCAGAGAG
